>Addgene plasmid #233494 | pMTKM22 | addgene full sequence | sequence record 467233 | Addgene NGS Result
TCGGTCTCAAACGATACCACCCGCCATGGAAAAAAATGATGTTGATGTTGAGTTAGTTGGGTTGAGTCAA
TTAGTGCGTGAAAGTATCACCACTTTTGTCATCCGGCGTTTCTGTGCGAATCACACACACACACACACAC
AGTTTATTGGAGCGCTTGTTTCTGGCGTATTCGTAATTGTTCTGCGGTGCGGTTCTGTGTGCATTTTTCC
TGGGGTGTCTGCCGCACCTACTCATCACCCACGCCGTGGGTTTGAGCCATGGCGGAGGTACGACTGACTG
GCTGCCTGCCTGCCTGACTGACTGCCTGACTGCAGGAAAAGAGGGTTTCGAAGGAAAAACTTTTCCTGTG
TTAATCCGGCCGTGCGCCGCTGCTCCAAAATCCATCTTCATGAGAAGGAGTTTGAAAAAACAAAAAAATT
CACATATAAAAAGCGTATCTCGAGATCTCAAAGTCTCCCTTGAATCGTGTTTGCCAGTTGTAACTCATCC
TTTATTCTTCTATTCTATCTCTCTCTTTCCTTCCCCTAATCAGCAATTAAATCCGGGGTAAGGAAGAATT
ACTACTGTGTGTAACGGTTATATTTCGTTTTTTATTTTTTTTTCCATTGCCATAGAGAAAGAAAAAAAAA
AAAAAGAGAGTTTGTGAAGATCTTCCATTCGAATCCCATAAGTGACACATTTAATTTTTTTTTTGTTAGA
TCCTATGTGAGACCAGACCAATAAAAAACGCCCGGCGGCAACCGAGCGTTCTGAACAAATCCAGATGGAG
TTCTGAGGTCATTACTGGATCTATCAACAGGAGTCCAAGCGAGCTCGATATCAAATTACGCCCCGCCCTG
CCACTCATCGCAGTACTGTTGTAATTCATTAAGCATTCTGCCGACATGGAAGCCATCACAAACGGCATGA
TGAACCTGAATCGCCAGCGGCATCAGCACCTTGTCGCCTTGCGTATAATATTTGCCCATGGTGAAAACGG
GGGCGAAGAAGTTGTCCATATTGGCCACGTTTAAATCAAAACTGGTGAAACTCACCCAGGGATTGGCTGA
AACGAAAAACATATTCTCAATAAACCCTTTAGGGAAATAGGCCAGGTTTTCACCGTAACACGCCACATCT
TGCGAATATATGTGTAGAAACTGCCGGAAATCGTCGTGGTATTCACTCCAGAGCGATGAAAACGTTTCAG
TTTGCTCATGGAAAACGGTGTAACAAGGGTGAACACTATCCCATATCACCAGCTCACCGTCTTTCATTGC
CATACGAAATTCCGGATGAGCATTCATCAGGCGGGCAAGAATGTGAATAAAGGCCGGATAAAACTTGTGC
TTATTTTTCTTTACGGTCTTTAAAAAGGCCGTAATATCCAGCTGAACGGTCTGGTTATAGGTACATTGAG
CAACTGACTGAAATGCCTCAAAATGTTCTTTACGATGCCATTGGGATATATCAACGGTGGTATATCCAGT
GATTTTTTTCTCCATTTTAGCTTCCTTAGCTCCTGAAAATCTCGATAACTCAAAAAATACGCCCGGTAGT
GATCTTATTTCATTATGGTGAAAGTTGGAACCTCTTACGTGCCCGATCAATCATGACCAAAATCCCTTAA
CGTGAGTTTTCGTTCCACTGAGCGTCAGACCCCGTAGAAAAGATCAAAGGATCTTCTTGAGATCCTTTTT
TTCTGCGCGTAATCTGCTGCTTGCAAACAAAAAAACCACCGCTACCAGCGGTGGTTTGTTTGCCGGATCA
AGAGCTACCAACTCTTTTTCCGAAGGTAACTGGCTTCAGCAGAGCGCAGATACCAAATACTGTTCTTCTA
GTGTAGCCGTAGTTAGGCCACCACTTCAAGAACTCTGTAGCACCGCCTACATACCTCGCTCTGCTAATCC
TGTTACCAGTGGCTGCTGCCAGTGGCGATAAGTCGTGTCTTACCGGGTTGGACTCAAGACGATAGTTACC
GGATAAGGCGCAGCGGTCGGGCTGAACGGGGGGTTCGTGCACACAGCCCAGCTTGGAGCGAACGACCTAC
ACCGAACTGAGATACCTACAGCGTGAGCTATGAGAAAGCGCCACGCTTCCCGAAGGGAGAAAGGCGGACA
GGTATCCGGTAAGCGGCAGGGTCGGAACAGGAGAGCGCACGAGGGAGCTTCCAGGGGGAAACGCCTGGTA
TCTTTATAGTCCTGTCGGGTTTCGCCACCTCTGACTTGAGCGTCGATTTTTGTGATGCTCGTCAGGGGGG
CGGAGCCTATGGAAAAACGCCAGCAACGCGGCCTTTTTACGGTTCCTGGCCTTTTGCTGGCCTTTTGCTC
ACATGTTCTTTCCTGCGTTATCCCCTGATTCTGTGGATAACCGTAG
Features (pLannotate 1.2.2; 5 found; start..end, strand, type, name):
    618..637     -  promoter       ADH1 promoter (fragment): S. cerevisiae ADH1; promoter for alcohol dehydrogenase 1
    721..755     -  terminator     lambda t0 terminator: minimal transcription terminator from phage lambda (Scholtissek and Grosse, 1987)
    829..1485    -  CDS            cat: CAT_ECOLX - Experimental evidence at protein level: Swiss-Prot protein existence level 1. This enzyme is an effector of chloramphenicol resistance in bacteria. From Escherichia coli. This protein is used as a marker in many commonly used cloning vectors, such as pACYC184.
   1486..1583    -  promoter       cat promoter: promoter of the E. coli cat gene encoding chloramphenicol acetyltransferase
   1667..2255    +  rep_origin     ori: high-copy-number ColE1/pMB1/pBR322/pUC origin of replication
