[The description below was written by a language model from this plasmid's Addgene catalogue record and pLannotate feature annotations shown in this document.]
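Description:
pMTKM22 is a Level 0 part plasmid for modular cloning (MoClo), built in the pYTK001 part-entry backbone of the yeast toolkit system and carrying the INU1 promoter (promINU1) from Kluyveromyces marxianus CBS 6556. It is catalogued as a yeast expression and synthetic biology vector, but as a Level 0 plasmid it serves as a storage and donor vehicle for a single regulatory part rather than as a complete expression construct. The promoter was inserted by Golden Gate cloning, and in this kind of hierarchical scheme the stored part is later released and joined with coding sequence, terminator and other parts to build transcription units for use in K. marxianus.

The sequenced plasmid is 2,356 nt, and the annotated features are almost entirely backbone elements for propagation in E. coli: a high-copy ColE1/pUC-type origin of replication and a chloramphenicol acetyltransferase (cat) gene driven by its native cat promoter and followed by the minimal phage lambda t0 terminator, giving chloramphenicol selection. No yeast origin or yeast selectable marker is annotated, consistent with a part plasmid that is maintained only in bacteria. The INU1 promoter itself is not recognised by the automated annotation and presumably lies in the unannotated region. The only call in that area is a 20 nt match labelled as an S. cerevisiae ADH1 promoter fragment, which is too short to indicate a functional ADH1 promoter and is probably an incidental similarity. The record does not state the length of the insert, its regulatory behaviour, or the specific overhangs that define its part type.
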