Addgene plasmid #233494: pMTKM22
Purpose: Level 0 plasmid for MoClo, encodes the INU1 promoter for K.marxianus
Depositing lab: Vincent Martin. Depositing organization: Concordia University. Publication: Sequencing of a Dairy Isolate Unlocks Kluyveromyces marxianus as a Host for Lactose Valorization. Thornbury M, Knoops A, Summerby-Murray I, Dhaliwal J, Johnson S, Utomo JC, Joshi J, Narcross L, Remondetto G, Pouliot M, Whiteway M, Martin VJJ. ACS Synth Biol. 2025 Jul 8. doi: 10.1021/acssynbio.5c00096. PubMed 40629255.
Backbone
  Vector backbone: pYTK001
  Backbone manufacturer: John Dueber, Addgene plasmid #65108
  Backbone size w/o insert (bp): 2676
  Vector type: Yeast Expression, Synthetic Biology
Growth in bacteria
  Bacterial resistance: Chloramphenicol, 25 μg/mL
  Growth temperature: 37°C
  Growth strain: DH5alpha
  Copy number: High Copy
Gene/Insert
  Gene/Insert name: promINU1
  Species: K.marxianus CBS 6556
  Cloning method: Golden Gate
Resource information
  A portion of this plasmid was derived from a plasmid made by: The promoter sequence was originally published by Lang et al, 2020 (https://doi.org/10.1016/j.mec.2020.e00145)
Terms and licenses: Academic/Nonprofit Terms; Industry Terms: Not Available to Industry
Depositor comments: Please visit https://doi.org/10.1101/2025.02.03.636257 for bioRxiv preprint.
How to cite: pMTKM22 was a gift from Vincent Martin (Addgene plasmid # 233494 ; http://n2t.net/addgene:233494 ; RRID:Addgene_233494)
